Addgene plasmid #49889: EGFP-Rab6BQ72L
Purpose: expresses EGFP-Rab6BQ72L in mammalian cells
Depositing lab: Marci Scidmore. Depositing organization: Cornell University.
Backbone
  Vector backbone: EGFP C1
  Backbone manufacturer: Clontech
  Backbone size w/o insert (bp): 4700
  Total vector size (bp): 5300
  Vector type: Mammalian Expression
  Selectable markers: Neomycin (select with G418)
Growth in bacteria
  Bacterial resistance: Kanamycin, 50 μg/mL
  Growth temperature: 37°C
  Growth strain: DH5alpha
  Copy number: High Copy
Gene/Insert
  Gene/Insert name: Rab6B
  Species: H. sapiens (human)
  Insert size (bp): 600
  Mutation: Glutamine 72 to Leucine
  GenBank ID: AF498940
  Entrez Gene: RAB6B
  Promoter: CMV
  Tag / fusion protein: EGFP (N terminal on insert)
  Cloning method: Restriction Enzyme; 5′ cloning site BamHI/BglII (destroyed during cloning); 3′ cloning site XhoI/SalI (destroyed during cloning)
  Sequencing primers: 5′ EGFP C (CATGGTCCTGCTGGAGTTCGTG)
Resource information
  A portion of this plasmid was derived from a plasmid made by: cDNA Rab6B derived from pCDNA3.1+Rab6B (purchased from MIssouri S&T cDNA Resource Center)
Terms and licenses: Academic/Nonprofit Terms; Industry Terms: Not Available to Industry
How to cite: EGFP-Rab6BQ72L was a gift from Marci Scidmore (Addgene plasmid # 49889)
