[The description below was written by a language model from this plasmid's Addgene catalogue record.]
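Description:
EGFP-Rab6BQ72L is a mammalian expression plasmid built on the Clontech EGFP C1 backbone (about 4.7 kb), giving a total construct of roughly 5.3 kb. It is maintained in E. coli as a high-copy plasmid under kanamycin selection. In mammalian cells the neomycin marker allows G418 selection of stable transfectants. In this backbone family a single resistance gene normally serves both purposes. No feature table accompanies the record, so elements such as the origins of replication and polyadenylation signals are not itemised.

The payload is an approximately 600 bp human RAB6B coding sequence placed downstream of and in frame with EGFP, so that the CMV promoter drives strong constitutive expression of a fusion protein with EGFP at the N terminus of Rab6B. An N-terminal tag leaves free the C terminus, where Rab GTPases are typically prenylated for membrane attachment. The insert was subcloned from a pcDNA3.1-based Rab6B cDNA clone by joining compatible cohesive ends (BamHI/BglII at the 5′ junction and XhoI/SalI at the 3′ junction), which destroyed all of these sites in the final plasmid.

The insert carries a glutamine 72 to leucine substitution. Mutations at the equivalent conserved glutamine in Ras-like small GTPases generally impair GTP hydrolysis and lock the protein in an active, GTP-bound state, although the record states only the amino acid change and not its functional effect. The stated purpose is simply to express EGFP-Rab6BQ72L in mammalian cells. This is consistent with use in fluorescence imaging of the mutant Rab's localisation and in studies of Rab6B-dependent membrane trafficking.
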