>Addgene plasmid #49889 | EGFP-Rab6BQ72L | addgene partial sequence | sequence record 77363 | EGFP-C 5'-CATGGTCCTGCTGGAGTTCGTG-3'
CTCTCGGCATGGACGAGCTGTACAAGTCCGGACTCAGATCCACCATGTCCGCAGGGGGAGATTTTGGGAA
TCCACTGAGAAAATTCAAGTTGGTGTTCTTGGGGGAGCAGAGCGTCGGGAAGACGTCTCTGATTACGAGG
TTCATGTACGACAGCTTCGACAACACATACCAGGCAACCATTGGGATTGACTTCTTGTCAAAAACCATGT
ACTTGGAGGACCGCACGGTGCGACTGCAGCTCTGGGACACAGCTGGTCTGGAGAGGTTCCGCAGCCTGAT
CCCCAGCTACATCCGGGACTCCACGGTGGCTGTGGTGGTGTACGACATCACAAATCTCAACTCCTTCCAA
CAGACCTCTAAGTGGATCGACGACGTCAGGACAGAGAGGGGCAGTGATGTTATCATCATGCTGGTGGGCA
ACAAGACGGACCTGGCTGATAAGAGGCAGATAACCATCGAGGAGGGGGAGCAGCGCGCCAAAGAACTGAG
CGTCATGTTCATTGAGACCAGTGCGAAGACTGGCTACAACGTGAAGCAGCTTTTTCGACGTGTGGCGTCG
GCTCTACCCGGAATGGAGAATGTCCAGGAGAAAAGCAAAGAAGGGATGATCGACATCAAGCTGGACAAAC
CCCAGGAGCCCCCGGCCAGCGAGGGCGGCTGCTCCTGCTAACTCGACGGTACCGCGGGCCCGGGATCCAC
CGGATCTAGATAACTGATCATAATCAGCCATACCACATTTGTAGAGGTTTTACTTGCTTTAAAAAACCTC
CCACACCTCCCCCTGAACCTGAAACATAAAATGAATGCAATTGTTGTTGTTAACTTGTTTATTGCAGCTT
ATAATGGTTACAAATAAAGCAATAGCATCACAAATTTCACAAATAAAGCATTTTTTTCACTGCATTCTAG
TTGTGGTTTGTCCAAACTCATCAATGTATCTTAACGCGTAAATTGTAAGCGTTAATATTTTGTTAAAATT
CGCGTTAA
